>Addgene plasmid #18430 | T4 Lysozyme Y88A | addgene partial sequence | sequence record 24216 | 3primeUP
CTANGAAAAAGCCCGCTCATTAGGCGGGCTCAGATCTGCTCATGTTTGACAGCTTATCATCGATAAGCTT
CGGCAATAAATTCTTGATATGTTTTCATATGTTTCCTTTAAATATTTTAATTAGTAATTGTCTATTCAAG
TAATTGTGAATATACTATCACAATTCCAAGAGAAAGTAAACAGCTTTATAGATTTTTATACGCGTCCCAA
GTGCCAGTTCTAAACGTTGTAATGACTCGTTTTGCGCGATTAGGTGTTTGATTATACCATCTACTTTTAG
CTAAGTTAACTGCTGCTTCATCCCAGCGTTTTTGTTGAAGCATACGTAAAGAGTTAGTAAATCCTGCCAC
ACCGGTTTCTCCCATTTGGAAAACCATATTAATCAATGCACAGCGACGAACCGCATCAAGAGAATCAGCA
ACCGGTTTTAATTTAGCATTTCTCAGAATTCCGCGAACAGCAGCATCAACATCCTGATTAAAGAGTTTTT
CAGCCTCATCTTTTGTAATTACACCATTGCAATTACGCCCAATAGCTTTATCTAATTCAGATTTAGCAGC
ATTAAGTGATGGACTTTTTGTAAGCAAATGACCGATGCCAATAGTGTAATAGCCTTCTGTGTCTTTATAG
ATTTTAAGTCTAAGACCTTCATCTATACGTAACATTTCAAATATATTCATAATACCTCCTAAGCATCGAT
GGATCCTGTTTCCTGTGTGAAATTGTTATCCGCTCACAATTCCACACATTATACGAGCCGATGATAATGT
CACAGGGGGATGGGGAGTAGCTGATCCGNTCCTGGTGAATGTATCGCTCCATTCACNATAACGAGCGAGA
