[The description below was written by a language model from this plasmid's Addgene catalogue record.]
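Description:
T4 Lysozyme Y88A is a bacterial expression plasmid built on the pHS1403 backbone (about 5 kb without the insert) that carries the bacteriophage T4 lysozyme gene, the product of phage gene e, with a single point substitution replacing tyrosine 88 with alanine. The plasmid is maintained in E. coli at high copy number and is selected with ampicillin. The record does not name the origin of replication or the promoter that drives expression, and no feature table is provided, so the regulatory architecture of the expression cassette cannot be described from the available information.

The insert is roughly 600 bp and was placed in the backbone by restriction cloning between BamHI on the 5′ side and HindIII on the 3′ side, with both sites preserved. According to the depositor's notes, the BamHI site lies 27 bp from the start codon and the HindIII site 115 bp from the stop codon, so the fragment includes short flanking untranslated stretches around the coding region and can be excised or swapped as a cassette. No fusion tags, reporters or other added elements are recorded.

T4 lysozyme is a small phage-encoded enzyme that degrades the bacterial cell wall and has long served as a model protein for examining how individual amino-acid changes affect folding, stability and structure. Although the record does not state a specific purpose, a single-site alanine substitution of this kind is consistent with producing the mutant protein in bacteria for such biophysical or structural comparison with the wild-type enzyme.
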