Addgene plasmid #18430: T4 Lysozyme Y88A
Depositing lab: Brian Matthews. Depositing organization: University of Oregon.
Backbone
  Vector backbone: pHS1403
  Backbone size w/o insert (bp): 5000
  Vector type: Bacterial Expression
Growth in bacteria
  Bacterial resistance: Ampicillin, 100 μg/mL
  Growth temperature: 37°C
  Growth strain: DH5alpha
  Copy number: High Copy
Gene/Insert
  Gene/Insert name: T4 Lysozyme
  Species: Bacteriophage T4
  Insert size (bp): 600
  Mutation: Y88A
  GenBank ID: NP_049736
  Entrez Gene: e (a.k.a. T4p123)
  Cloning method: Restriction Enzyme; 5′ cloning site BamHI (not destroyed); 3′ cloning site HindIII (not destroyed)
  Sequencing primers: 5′ na; 3′ GGCGTATCACGAGGCCC
Terms and licenses: Academic/Nonprofit Terms; Industry Terms: Not Available to Industry
Depositor comments: The BamHI site is 27 bp from the ATG and the HindIII site is 115 bp from the stop.
How to cite: T4 Lysozyme Y88A was a gift from Brian Matthews (Addgene plasmid # 18430 ; http://n2t.net/addgene:18430 ; RRID:Addgene_18430)
